>Addgene plasmid #225798 | pGLU_118 | addgene full sequence | sequence record 446919 | Addgene NGS Result
GTATCGCAGGTCTCATCATCGCCCTATGCTACCCGCAGTGAACCGGGGTGAGAGCTCTTCCACCAGCCGG
GGCCGCGGAACCGGCTTCGCCGGGCCGCAGGCGCAGCGCCCCCTCGGGGCCAAAGAGCTACACGAAGTGA
GCGAACGTGGGGGCTAAGCGCAGTGAACCGGGGTGAGAGCGCTTCTGTCTCTTATACACATCTGGGTCAC
GCGTAGGACGCGTCGAGTAGGGTGGTGCCAGCAACAAGTCTTACGTATGAGACCGTCAGACACGATCGAG
CATGCTAGTCGATATCGAGAAGGCTAGGTGGAGGCTCAGTGATGATAAGTCTGCGATGGTGGATGCATGT
GTCATGGTCATAGCTGTTTCCTGTGTGAAATTGTTATCCGCTCAGAGGGCACAATCCTATTCCGCGCTAT
CCGACAATCTCCAAGACATTAGGTGGAGTTCAGTTCGGCGTATGGCATATGTCGCTGGAAAGAACATGTG
AGCAAAAGGCCAGCAAAAGGCCAGGAACCGTAAAAAGGCCGCGTTGCTGGCGTTTTTCCATAGGCTCCGC
CCCCCTGACGAGCATCACAAAAATCGACGCTCAAGTCAGAGGTGGCGAAACCCGACAGGACTATAAAGAT
ACCAGGCGTTTCCCCCTGGAAGCTCCCTCGTGCGCTCTCCTGTTCCGACCCTGCCGCTTACCGGATACCT
GTCCGCCTTTCTCCCTTCGGGAAGCGTGGCGCTTTCTCATAGCTCACGCTGTAGGTATCTCAGTTCGGTG
TAGGTCGTTCGCTCCAAGCTGGGCTGTGTGCACGAACCCCCCGTTCAGCCCGACCGCTGCGCCTTATCCG
GTAACTATCGTCTTGAGTCCAACCCGGTAAGACACGACTTATCGCCACTGGCAGCAGCCACTGGTAACAG
GATTAGCAGAGCGAGGTATGTAGGCGGTGCTACAGAGTTCTTGAAGTGGTGGCCTAACTACGGCTACACT
AGAAGAACAGTATTTGGTATCTGCGCTCTGCTGAAGCCAGTTACCTTCGGAAAAAGAGTTGGTAGCTCTT
GATCCGGCAAACAAACCACCGCTGGTAGCGGTGGTTTTTTTGTTTGCAAGCAGCAGATTACGCGCAGAAA
AAAAGGATCTCAAGAAGATCCTTTGATCTTTTCTACGGGGTCTGACGCTCTATTCAACAAAGCCGCCGTC
CCGTCAAGTCAGCGTAAATGGGTAGGGGGCTTCAAATCGTCCCCCCATACGATATAAGTTGTTACTAGTG
CTTGGATTCTCACCAATAAAAAACGCCCGGCGGCAACCGAGCGTTCTGAACAAATCCAGATGGAGTTCTG
AGGTCATTACTGGATCTATCAACAGGAGTCCAAGCGAGCTCGATATCAAATTACGCCCCGCCCTGCCACT
CATCGCAGTACTGTTGTAATTCATTAAGCATTCTGCCGACATGGAAGCCATCACAAACGGCATGATGAAC
CTGAATCGCCAGCGGCATCAGCACCTTGTCGCCTTGCGTATAATATTTGCCCATGGTGAAAACGGGGGCG
AAGAAGTTGTCCATATTGGCCACGTTTAAATCAAAACTGGTGAAACTCACCCAGGGATTGGCTGAGACGA
AAAACATATTCTCAATAAACCCTTTAGGGAAATAGGCCAGGTTTTCACCGTAACACGCCACATCTTGCGA
ATATATGTGTAGAAACTGCCGGAAATCGTCGTGGTATTCACTCCAGAGCGATGAAAACGTTTCAGTTTGC
TCATGGAAAACGGTGTAACAAGGGTGAACACTATCCCATATCACCAGCTCACCGTCTTTCATTGCCATAC
GAAATTCCGGATGAGCATTCATCAGGCGGGCAAGAATGTGAATAAAGGCCGGATAAAACTTGTGCTTATT
TTTCTTTACGGTCTTTAAAAAGGCCGTAATATCCAGCTGAACGGTCTGGTTATAGGTACATTGAGCAACT
GACTGAAATGCCTCAAAATGTTCTTTACGATGCCATTGGGATATATCAACGGTGGTATATCCAGTGATTT
TTTTCTCCATTTTAGCTTCCTTAGCTCCTGAAAATCTCGATAACTCAAAAAATACGCCCGGTAGTGATCT
TATTTCATTATGGTGAAAGTTGGAACCTCTTACGTGCCGATCAACGTCTCATTGATACCTGAAACAAAAC
CCATCGTACGGCCAAGGAAGTCTCCAATAACTGTGATCCACCACAAGCGCCAGGGTTTTCCCAGTCACGA
CGTTGTAAAACGACGGCCAGTCATGCATAATCCGCACGCATCTGGAATAAGGAAGTGCCATTCCGCCTGA
CCT
Features (pLannotate 1.2.2; 7 found; start..end, strand, type, name):
    185..203     +  misc_feature   Tn5 ME: hyperactive mosaic end for Tn5 transposase recognition (Reznikoff et al., 2004)
    379..394     -  protein_bind   lac operator (fragment): The lac repressor binds to the lac operator to inhibit transcription in E. coli. This inhibition can be relieved by adding lactose or isopropyl-β-D-thiogalactopyranoside (IPTG). lac repressor encoded by lacI
    545..1133    -  rep_origin     ori: high-copy-number ColE1/pMB1/pBR322/pUC origin of replication
   1266..1360    -  terminator     lambda t0 terminator: transcription terminator from phage lambda
   1384..2040    -  CDS            cat: CAT_ECOLX - Experimental evidence at protein level: Swiss-Prot protein existence level 1. This enzyme is an effector of chloramphenicol resistance in bacteria. From Escherichia coli. This protein is used as a marker in many commonly used cloning vectors, such as pACYC184.
   2041..2143    -  promoter       cat promoter: promoter of the E. coli cat gene encoding chloramphenicol acetyltransferase
   2218..2261    -  CDS            lacZα (fragment): LacZα fragment of β-galactosidase; lacZ fragment
