[The description below was written by a language model from this plasmid's Addgene catalogue record and pLannotate feature annotations shown in this document.]
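Description:
pGLU_118 is a small (about 2.3 kb) synthetic-biology plasmid deposited as one member of a variant collection; its stated purpose is "RS421 library variant 13550". No named vector backbone is recorded. It is propagated in E. coli (DH5alpha) at high copy from a ColE1/pMB1/pUC-type origin of replication and is selected with chloramphenicol. Resistance comes from a chloramphenicol acetyltransferase (cat) gene driven by its native cat promoter and followed by the phage lambda t0 transcription terminator.

The insert is listed as "13550_[Tn5]", with Polaromonas sp. JS666 given as the source species. The record does not say what kind of sequence variant 13550 is, whether a promoter, another regulatory element or a coding region. The automated annotation does not assign any feature to it. It does identify a single Tn5 mosaic end, the 19 bp hyperactive recognition sequence bound by Tn5 transposase, which fits the "[Tn5]" label. Only one mosaic end is annotated, and no transposase gene, second selectable marker or conjugative transfer origin is detected. On this evidence the plasmid looks more like a compact carrier for a library part destined for a Tn5 system than a complete, self-contained transposon delivery vector, although this is an inference. The short lac operator and lacZα fragments are probably remnants of cloning-vector sequence rather than functional elements.

The associated publication describes a scalable transposon mutagenesis system for non-model bacteria. This suggests the plasmid serves as an individually archived library variant for building or testing Tn5-based mutagenesis tools, but its exact role is not stated.
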