Addgene plasmid #225798: pGLU_118
Purpose: RS421 library variant 13550
Depositing lab: Nili Ostrov. Depositing organization: Cultivarium, Convergent Research. Publication: A scalable transposon mutagenesis system for non-model bacteria. Gilbert C, Leung J, Crits-Christoph A, Kang SC, Esmurria A, Fenn K, Brumwell SL, Martin-Moldes Z, Mendler K, Barnum TP, Nguyen M-A, Lee HH, Ostrov N. bioRxiv 2025.12.22.696024 10.64898/2025.12.22.696024.
Backbone
  Vector backbone: N/A
  Vector type: Synthetic Biology
Growth in bacteria
  Bacterial resistance: Chloramphenicol, 25 μg/mL
  Growth temperature: 37°C
  Growth strain: DH5alpha
  Copy number: High Copy
Gene/Insert
  Gene/Insert name: 13550_[Tn5]
  Species: Polaromonas sp. JS666
  Mutation: N/A
  Cloning method: Other
Terms and licenses: Academic/Nonprofit Terms; Industry Terms: Not Available to Industry
How to cite: pGLU_118 was a gift from Nili Ostrov (Addgene plasmid # 225798 ; http://n2t.net/addgene:225798 ; RRID:Addgene_225798)
